Addgene plasmid #220074: mCherry-C1-ORP5deltaORDdeltaTMD-FKBP
Purpose: expresses ORP5 with the OSBP-related ligand-binding domain and the transmembrane domain deleted. The mCherry fluorophore and FKBP are attached to ORP5.
Depositing lab: Gerry Hammond. Depositing organization: University of Pittsburgh (University, School of Medicine, and Cancer Institute). Publication: Orthogonal Targeting of SAC1 to Mitochondria Implicates ORP2 as a Major Player in PM PI4P Turnover. Doyle CP, Rectenwald A, Timple L, Hammond GRV. Contact (Thousand Oaks). 2024 Feb 7;7:25152564241229272. doi: 10.1177/25152564241229272. eCollection 2024 Jan-Dec. PubMed 38327560.
Backbone
  Vector backbone: pmCherry-C1
  Vector type: Mammalian Expression
Growth in bacteria
  Bacterial resistance: Kanamycin, 50 μg/mL
  Growth temperature: 37°C
  Growth strain: DH5alpha
  Copy number: High Copy
Gene/Insert
  Gene/Insert name: OSBPL5deltaORDdeltaTMD (alt name: ORP5deltaORDdeltaTMD)
  Species: H. sapiens (human)
  Mutation: deltaORDdeltaTMD
  Entrez Gene: OSBPL5 (a.k.a. OBPH1, ORP5)
  Cloning method: Other
Terms and licenses: Academic/Nonprofit Terms; Industry Terms: Not Available to Industry
How to cite: mCherry-C1-ORP5deltaORDdeltaTMD-FKBP was a gift from Gerry Hammond (Addgene plasmid # 220074 ; http://n2t.net/addgene:220074 ; RRID:Addgene_220074)
