[The description below was written by a language model from this plasmid's Addgene catalogue record and pLannotate feature annotations shown in this document.]
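Description:
mCherry-C1-ORP5deltaORDdeltaTMD-FKBP is a mammalian expression plasmid built on the pmCherry-C1 backbone (about 6.4 kb by the sequenced record). It is propagated in E. coli through a high-copy ColE1/pUC-type origin and selected with kanamycin. The single NeoR/KanR (Tn5 aminoglycoside phosphotransferase) gene is preceded by both a bacterial bla-type promoter and the SV40 enhancer/early promoter and is followed by the HSV TK polyadenylation signal. The same marker can therefore confer G418 resistance in mammalian cells. An f1 origin is also present. Short annotated fragments of ble, bGH poly(A) and SV40 large T antigen appear to be backbone remnants rather than functional elements.

The payload is one open reading frame driven by the human CMV immediate-early enhancer and promoter and terminated by the SV40 poly(A) signal. It begins with mCherry, continues through a remnant of the multiple cloning site into a fragment of human OSBPL5 (ORP5), and ends with FKBP1A (FKBP12) fused directly at the C-terminus. The ORP5 portion lacks both the OSBP-related ligand-binding domain (ORD) and the transmembrane domain. The encoded protein is thus missing its lipid-transfer module and its membrane anchor, with the red fluorophore allowing it to be followed by live-cell imaging.

FKBP12 is commonly used as one half of the rapamycin-inducible FKBP/FRB dimerization system, which suggests that this fusion is meant to be recruited on demand to an FRB-tagged partner, although the record does not state this explicitly. The associated publication concerns the role of ORP-family proteins in plasma membrane PI4P turnover, consistent with use of this construct as a truncated ORP5 tool in such experiments.
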