Features (pLannotate 1.2.2; 16 found; start..end, strand, type, name):
     61..364     +  enhancer       CMV enhancer: human cytomegalovirus immediate early enhancer
    365..568     +  promoter       CMV promoter: human cytomegalovirus (CMV) immediate early promoter
    613..1320    +  CDS            mCherry: mCherry is a basic (constitutively fluorescent) red fluorescent protein published in 2004, derived from Discosoma sp.. It is reported to be a very rapidly-maturing monomer with low acid sensitivity.
   1321..1340    +  misc_feature   MCS (fragment): multiple cloning site
   1342..2736    +  CDS            OSBPL5 (fragment): OSBL5_HUMAN - Also known as KIAA1534, OBPH1 From Homo sapiens (Human).
   2737..3060    +  CDS            FKBP1A: FKB1A_HUMAN - Also known as FKBP1, FKBP12. Experimental evidence at protein level: Swiss-Prot protein existence level 1. Keeps in an inactive conformation TGFBR1, the TGF-beta type I serine/threonine kinase receptor, preventing TGF-beta receptor activation in absence of ligand. Recruits SMAD7 to ACVR1B which prevents the association of SMAD2 and SMAD3 with the activin receptor complex, thereby blocking the activin signal. May modulate the RYR1 calcium channel activity. PPIases accelerate the folding of proteins. It catalyzes the cis-trans isomerization of proline imidic peptide bonds in oligop
   3087..3171    +  CDS            large T antigen (fragment): large T antigen from SV40 (simian virus 40)
   3194..3315    +  polyA_signal   SV40 poly(A) signal: SV40 polyadenylation signal
   3349..3777    -  rep_origin     f1 ori (sequence partly withheld): f1 bacteriophage origin of replication; arrow indicates direction of (+) strand synthesis
   3804..3908    +  promoter       AmpR promoter: bla
   3910..4267    +  promoter       SV40 promoter: SV40 enhancer and early promoter
   4302..5096    +  CDS            NeoR/KanR: aminoglycoside phosphotransferase from Tn5; aph(3')-II (or nptII); confers resistance to neomycin, kanamycin, and G418 (Geneticin®)
   5117..5269    +  CDS            ble (fragment): BLE_KLEPN - Experimental evidence at protein level: Swiss-Prot protein existence level 1. Binding protein with a strong affinity to the bleomycin family of antibiotics. Binds to CL990; an antimitotic-antibiotic compound. From Klebsiella pneumoniae.
   5328..5375    +  polyA_signal   HSV TK poly(A) signal: herpes simplex virus thymidine kinase polyadenylation signal (Cole and Stacy, 1985)
   5466..5482    -  polyA_signal   bGH poly(A) signal (fragment): bovine growth hormone polyadenylation signal
   5704..6292    +  rep_origin     ori: high-copy-number ColE1/pMB1/pBR322/pUC origin of replication
>Addgene plasmid #220074 | mCherry-C1-ORP5deltaORDdeltaTMD-FKBP | addgene full sequence | sequence record 434121 | Addgene NGS Result
TAGTTATTAATAGTAATCAATTACGGGGTCATTAGTTCATAGCCCATATATGGAGTTCCGCGTTACATAA
CTTACGGTAAATGGCCCGCCTGGCTGACCGCCCAACGACCCCCGCCCATTGACGTCAATAATGACGTATG
TTCCCATAGTAACGCCAATAGGGACTTTCCATTGACGTCAATGGGTGGAGTATTTACGGTAAACTGCCCA
CTTGGCAGTACATCAAGTGTATCATATGCCAAGTACGCCCCCTATTGACGTCAATGACGGTAAATGGCCC
GCCTGGCATTATGCCCAGTACATGACCTTATGGGACTTTCCTACTTGGCAGTACATCTACGTATTAGTCA
TCGCTATTACCATGGTGATGCGGTTTTGGCAGTACATCAATGGGCGTGGATAGCGGTTTGACTCACGGGG
ATTTCCAAGTCTCCACCCCATTGACGTCAATGGGAGTTTGTTTTGGCACCAAAATCAACGGGACTTTCCA
AAATGTCGTAACAACTCCGCCCCATTGACGCAAATGGGCGGTAGGCGTGTACGGTGGGAGGTCTATATAA
GCAGAGCTGGTTTAGTGAACCGTCAGATCCGCTAGCGCTACCGGTCGCCACCATGGTGAGCAAGGGCGAG
GAGGATAACATGGCCATCATCAAGGAGTTCATGCGCTTCAAGGTGCACATGGAGGGCTCCGTGAACGGCC
ACGAGTTCGAGATCGAGGGCGAGGGCGAGGGCCGCCCCTACGAGGGCACCCAGACCGCCAAGCTGAAGGT
GACCAAGGGTGGCCCCCTGCCCTTCGCCTGGGACATCCTGTCCCCTCAGTTCATGTACGGCTCCAAGGCC
TACGTGAAGCACCCCGCCGACATCCCCGACTACTTGAAGCTGTCCTTCCCCGAGGGCTTCAAGTGGGAGC
GCGTGATGAACTTCGAGGACGGCGGCGTGGTGACCGTGACCCAGGACTCCTCCCTGCAGGACGGCGAGTT
CATCTACAAGGTGAAGCTGCGCGGCACCAACTTCCCCTCCGACGGCCCCGTAATGCAGAAGAAGACCATG
GGCTGGGAGGCCTCCTCCGAGCGGATGTACCCCGAGGACGGCGCCCTGAAGGGCGAGATCAAGCAGAGGC
TGAAGCTGAAGGACGGCGGCCACTACGACGCTGAGGTCAAGACCACCTACAAGGCCAAGAAGCCCGTGCA
GCTGCCCGGCGCCTACAACGTCAACATCAAGTTGGACATCACCTCCCACAACGAGGACTACACCATCGTG
GAACAGTACGAACGCGCCGAGGGCCGCCACTCCACCGGCGGCATGGACGAGCTGTACAAGTCCGGACTCA
GATCTCGAGCGAAGGAGGAGGCCTTCCTCCGGCGCCGCTTCTCCCTGTGTCCACCTTCCTCCACCCCTCA
GAAAGTCGACCCCCGGAAGCTCACCCGGAACTTGCTCCTCAGCGGAGACAATGAGCTCTACCCACTCAGC
CCAGGGAAGGACATGGAGCCCAACGGCCCGTCGCTGCCCAGGGATGAAGGGCCCCCGACCCCAAGCTCTG
CCACGAAGGTGCCACCGGCAGAGTACAGGCTGTGCAACGGGTCAGACAAGGAATGTGTGTCCCCCACCGC
CAGGGTCACCAAGAAGGAGACTCTCAAGGCGCAGAAGGAGAACTACCGGCAGGAGAAGAAGCGCGCCACA
CGGCAGCTGCTCAGCGCTCTGACAGACCCCAGCGTGGTCATCATGGCTGACAGCCTGAAGATCCGCGGCA
CCCTGAAGAGCTGGACCAAGCTGTGGTGCGTGCTGAAGCCGGGGGTGCTGCTCATCTACAAGACGCCCAA
GGTGGGCCAGTGGGTGGGCACGGTGCTGCTGCACTGCTGCGAGCTCATCGAGCGGCCCTCCAAGAAGGAC
GGCTTCTGCTTCAAGCTCTTCCACCCGCTGGATCAGTCCGTCTGGGCCGTGAAGGGCCCCAAAGGTGAGA
GCGTGGGCTCCATCACACAGCCCCTGCCCAGCAGCTACCTGATCTTCAGGGCCGCCTCCGAGTCAGATGG
TCGCTGCTGGCTGGACGCCCTGGAGCTGGCCCTGCGCTGCTCTAGCCTACTGAGACTGGGCACCTGCAAG
CCGGGCCGAGACGGGGAGCCAGGGACCTCGCCAGACGCATCACCCTCATCGCTCTGTGGGCTGCCAGCCT
CAGCCACCGTCCACCCAGACCAAGACCTGTTCCCACTGAACGGGTCTTCCCTGGAGAACGATGCATTCTC
AGACAAGTCGGAGAGAGAGAACCCTGAGGAGTCAGATACCGAGACCCAGGACCATAGCCGGAAGACGGAG
AGTGGCAGCGACCAGTCAGAGACCCCTGGGGCCCCGGTGCGGAGAGGAGGAAGCGGAGGACAGGAGGCCG
TGGCCCGCCAGACCACCTTCCTGGGCAGCCCAGGGCCCAGGCACGAGAGGTCTGGCCCAGACCAGCGGCT
TCGCAAGGCCAGCGACCAGCCCTCCGGCCACAGCCAGGCCACGGAGAGCAGCGGATCCACGCCTGAGTCC
TGCCCAGAGCTCTCAGACGAGGAGCAGGATGGTGACTTTGTCCCTGGCGGTGAGAGCCCATGCCCTCGGT
GCAGGAAGGAGGCGCGGCGGCTGCAGGCCCTGCACGAGGCCATCCTCTCCATCCGAGAGGCCCAGCAGGA
GCTGCACAGGCACCTCTCGGCCATGCTGAGCTCCACGGCACGGGCAGCACAGGCACCGACCCCAGGCCTC
CTGCAGATGGGAGTGCAGGTGGAAACCATCTCCCCAGGAGACGGGCGCACCTTCCCCAAGCGCGGCCAGA
CCTGCGTGGTGCACTACACCGGGATGCTTGAAGATGGAAAGAAATTTGATTCCTCCCGGGACAGAAACAA
GCCCTTTAAGTTTATGCTAGGCAAGCAGGAGGTGATCCGAGGCTGGGAAGAAGGGGTTGCCCAGATGAGT
GTGGGTCAGAGAGCCAAACTGACTATATCTCCAGATTATGCCTATGGTGCCACTGGGCACCCAGGCATCA
TCCCACCACATGCCACTCTCGTCTTCGATGTGGAGCTTCTAAAACTGGAACCCGGGATCCACCGGATCTA
GATAACTGATCATAATCAGCCATACCACATTTGTAGAGGTTTTACTTGCTTTAAAAAACCTCCCACACCT
CCCCCTGAACCTGAAACATAAAATGAATGCAATTGTTGTTGTTAACTTGTTTATTGCAGCTTATAATGGT
TACAAATAAAGCAATAGCATCACAAATTTCACAAATAAAGCATTTTTTTCACTGCATTCTAGTTGTGGTT
TGTCCAAACTCATCAATGTATCTTAACGCGTAAATTGTAAGCGTTAATATTTTGTTAAAATTCGCGTTAA
ATTTTTGTTAAATCAGCTCATTTTTTAACCAATAGGCCGAAATCGGCAAAATCCCTTATAAATCAAAAGA
ATAGACCGAGATAGGGT
[37 nt withheld, positions 3448-3484]
AAAGAACGTGGACTCCAACGTCAAAGG
[49 nt withheld, positions 3512-3560]
T
[91 nt withheld, positions 3562-3652]
G
[124 nt withheld, positions 3654-3777]
CAGGTGGCACTTTTCGGGGAAATGTGCGCGGAACCCCTATTTGTTTATTTTTCTAAATACATTCAAATAT
GTATCCGCTCATGAGACAATAACCCTGATAAATGCTTCAATAATATTGAAAAAGGAAGAGTCCTGAGGCG
GAAAGAACCAGCTGTGGAATGTGTGTCAGTTAGGGTGTGGAAAGTCCCCAGGCTCCCCAGCAGGCAGAAG
TATGCAAAGCATGCATCTCAATTAGTCAGCAACCAGGTGTGGAAAGTCCCCAGGCTCCCCAGCAGGCAGA
AGTATGCAAAGCATGCATCTCAATTAGTCAGCAACCATAGTCCCGCCCCTAACTCCGCCCATCCCGCCCC
TAACTCCGCCCAGTTCCGCCCATTCTCCGCCCCATGGCTGACTAATTTTTTTTATTTATGCAGAGGCCGA
GGCCGCCTCGGCCTCTGAGCTATTCCAGAAGTAGTGAGGAGGCTTTTTTGGAGGCCTAGGCTTTTGCAAA
GATCGATCAAGAGACAGGATGAGGATCGTTTCGCATGATTGAACAAGATGGATTGCACGCAGGTTCTCCG
GCCGCTTGGGTGGAGAGGCTATTCGGCTATGACTGGGCACAACAGACAATCGGCTGCTCTGATGCCGCCG
TGTTCCGGCTGTCAGCGCAGGGGCGCCCGGTTCTTTTTGTCAAGACCGACCTGTCCGGTGCCCTGAATGA
ACTGCAAGACGAGGCAGCGCGGCTATCGTGGCTGGCCACGACGGGCGTTCCTTGCGCAGCTGTGCTCGAC
GTTGTCACTGAAGCGGGAAGGGACTGGCTGCTATTGGGCGAAGTGCCGGGGCAGGATCTCCTGTCATCTC
ACCTTGCTCCTGCCGAGAAAGTATCCATCATGGCTGATGCAATGCGGCGGCTGCATACGCTTGATCCGGC
TACCTGCCCATTCGACCACCAAGCGAAACATCGCATCGAGCGAGCACGTACTCGGATGGAAGCCGGTCTT
GTCGATCAGGATGATCTGGACGAAGAGCATCAGGGGCTCGCGCCAGCCGAACTGTTCGCCAGGCTCAAGG
CGAGCATGCCCGACGGCGAGGATCTCGTCGTGACCCATGGCGATGCCTGCTTGCCGAATATCATGGTGGA
AAATGGCCGCTTTTCTGGATTCATCGACTGTGGCCGGCTGGGTGTGGCGGACCGCTATCAGGACATAGCG
TTGGCTACCCGTGATATTGCTGAAGAGCTTGGCGGCGAATGGGCTGACCGCTTCCTCGTGCTTTACGGTA
TCGCCGCTCCCGATTCGCAGCGCATCGCCTTCTATCGCCTTCTTGACGAGTTCTTCTGAGCGGGACTCTG
GGGTTCGAAATGACCGACCAAGCGACGCCCAACCTGCCATCACGAGATTTCGATTCCACCGCCGCCTTCT
ATGAAAGGTTGGGCTTCGGAATCGTTTTCCGGGACGCCGGCTGGATGATCCTCCAGCGCGGGGATCTCAT
GCTGGAGTTCTTCGCCCACCCTAGGGGGAGGCTAACTGAAACACGGAAGGAGACAATACCGGAAGGAACC
CGCGCTATGACGGCAATAAAAAGACAGAATAAAACGCACGGTGTTGGGTCGTTTGTTCATAAACGCGGGG
TTCGGTCCCAGGGCTGGCACTCTGTCGATACCCCACCGAGACCCCATTGGGGCCAATACGCCCGCGTTTC
TTCCTTTTCCCCACCCCACCCCCCAAGTTCGGGTGAAGGCCCAGGGCTCGCAGCCAACGTCGGGGCGGCA
GGCCCTGCCATAGCCTCAGGTTACTCATATATACTTTAGATTGATTTAAAACTTCATTTTTAATTTAAAA
GGATCTAGGTGAAGATCCTTTTTGATAATCTCATGACCAAAATCCCTTAACGTGAGTTTTCGTTCCACTG
AGCGTCAGACCCCGTAGAAAAGATCAAAGGATCTTCTTGAGATCCTTTTTTTCTGCGCGTAATCTGCTGC
TTGCAAACAAAAAAACCACCGCTACCAGCGGTGGTTTGTTTGCCGGATCAAGAGCTACCAACTCTTTTTC
CGAAGGTAACTGGCTTCAGCAGAGCGCAGATACCAAATACTGTTCTTCTAGTGTAGCCGTAGTTAGGCCA
CCACTTCAAGAACTCTGTAGCACCGCCTACATACCTCGCTCTGCTAATCCTGTTACCAGTGGCTGCTGCC
AGTGGCGATAAGTCGTGTCTTACCGGGTTGGACTCAAGACGATAGTTACCGGATAAGGCGCAGCGGTCGG
GCTGAACGGGGGGTTCGTGCACACAGCCCAGCTTGGAGCGAACGACCTACACCGAACTGAGATACCTACA
GCGTGAGCTATGAGAAAGCGCCACGCTTCCCGAAGGGAGAAAGGCGGACAGGTATCCGGTAAGCGGCAGG
GTCGGAACAGGAGAGCGCACGAGGGAGCTTCCAGGGGGAAACGCCTGGTATCTTTATAGTCCTGTCGGGT
TTCGCCACCTCTGACTTGAGCGTCGATTTTTGTGATGCTCGTCAGGGGGGCGGAGCCTATGGAAAAACGC
CAGCAACGCGGCCTTTTTACGGTTCCTGGCCTTTTGCTGGCCTTTTGCTCACATGTTCTTTCCTGCGTTA
TCCCCTGATTCTGTGGATAACCGTATTACCGCCATGCAT
